>Addgene plasmid #39218 | p2Bac.V5.p62 | addgene partial sequence | sequence record 50506 | p2Bac-F 5'-ggacctttaattcaacccaacac-3'
TCATTTGTATATTAATTAAAATACTATACTGTAAATTACATTTTATTTACAATCGTACGCGGCCGCATGG
GTAAGCCTATCCCTAACCCTCTCCTCGGTCTCGATTCTACGGCAACCTCATCTGAAGAAGTTTTGCTGAT
TGTAAAGAAAGTGCGTCAAAAGAAGCAGGATGGAGCTCTGTACCTCATGGCAGAAAGAATTGCTTGGGCA
CCTGAAGGCAAAGATAGATTTACAATCAGCCATATGTATGCAGATATTAAATGCCAGAAAATTAGTCCAG
AAGGAAAAGCTAAAATTCAGCTTCAGCTGGTCCTACATGCAGGGGACACAACTAACTTCCATTTTTCCAA
TGAAAGCACAGCAGTGAAAGAGCGAGATGCAGTAAAAGACCTTCTTCAGCAGCTGCTGCCCAAATTCAAG
AGGAAAGCAAATAAAGAACTGGAAGAGAAGAACAGAATGCTGCAAGAAGATCCTGTTTTGTTTCAGCTTT
ATAAAGACCTTGTTGTGAGTCAAGTGATCAGTGCTGAGGAATTCTGGGCCAATCGTTTAAATGTGAATGC
AACAGATAGTTCTTCCACATCCAATCATAAGCAGGATGTTGGCATTTCTGCTGCATTTCTGGCTGATGTC
CGGCCCCAAACTGATGGCTGTAACGGTCTAAGATATAATTTAACTTCTGATATCATTGAGTCCATATTTA
GGACCTATCCAGCAGTAAAAATGAAATATGCAGAAAATGTTCCCCACAACATGACAGAGAAGGAATTCTG
GACACGTTTTTTCCAGTCCCATTATTTTCACAGGGATCGG
