[The description below was written by a language model from this plasmid's Addgene catalogue record.]
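Description:
p2Bac.V5.p62 is an insect-cell expression plasmid built on the commercial p2Bac backbone, a baculovirus transfer vector of about 7.1 kb that reaches roughly 8.8 kb with its insert. It is maintained in E. coli as a high-copy plasmid under ampicillin selection. The record does not name the origin of replication or list other backbone features, and no feature table is provided, so details such as the flanking viral recombination sequences or polyadenylation signals cannot be confirmed from it. One of the listed sequencing primers does suggest a BGH-derived sequence lies downstream of the insert.

The payload is the human GTF2H1 coding sequence (about 1.7 kb), which encodes the 62 kDa p62 subunit of the general transcription factor TFIIH, also known as BTF2. It was inserted by restriction cloning between NotI and SacII sites and carries an N-terminal V5 epitope tag, which allows detection or immunopurification with anti-V5 antibodies. Expression is driven by the baculovirus p10 promoter, a very late viral promoter that gives strong transcription in infected insect cells. Vectors of the p2Bac type are dual-promoter transfer plasmids, generally pairing p10 with a polyhedrin promoter, but the record describes only the p10-driven cassette and gives no indication that a second gene is present.

The construct's likely use is generation of recombinant baculovirus to produce tagged p62 in insect cells, for example for purification or for reconstituting TFIIH together with other subunits, although the record does not state a specific application.
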