Addgene plasmid #39218: p2Bac.V5.p62
Depositing lab: Aziz Sancar. Depositing organization: University of North Carolina at Chapel Hill.
Backbone
  Vector backbone: p2Bac
  Backbone manufacturer: Invitrogen
  Backbone size w/o insert (bp): 7125
  Total vector size (bp): 8823
  Vector type: Insect Expression
Growth in bacteria
  Bacterial resistance: Ampicillin, 100 μg/mL
  Growth temperature: 37°C
  Growth strain: DH5alpha
  Copy number: High Copy
Gene/Insert
  Gene/Insert name: p62 (alt names: GTF2H1; general transcription factor IIH, polypeptide 1, 62kDa; BTF2)
  Species: H. sapiens (human)
  Insert size (bp): 1700
  GenBank ID: NM_001142307.1 NM_005316.3
  Entrez Gene: GTF2H1 (a.k.a. BTF2, P62, TFB1, TFIIH)
  Promoter: Pp10
  Tag / fusion protein: V5 (N terminal on insert)
  Cloning method: Restriction Enzyme; 5′ cloning site NotI (unknown if destroyed); 3′ cloning site SacII (unknown if destroyed)
  Sequencing primers: 5′ p2Bac-F (ggacctttaattcaacccaacac); 3′ BGH_rev
Terms and licenses: Academic/Nonprofit Terms; Industry Terms: Not Available to Industry
How to cite: p2Bac.V5.p62 was a gift from Aziz Sancar (Addgene plasmid # 39218 ; http://n2t.net/addgene:39218 ; RRID:Addgene_39218)
